>Addgene plasmid #198115 | pNLF1-C_hCOL4A5-Nluc_C29X | addgene full sequence | sequence record 389049 | Addgene NGS Result
TATAGCATAAATCAATATTGGCTATTGGCCATTGCATACGTTGTATCTATATCATAATATGTACATTTAT
ATTGGCTCATGTCCAATATGACCGCCATGTTGGCATTGATTATTGACTAGTTATTAATAGTAATCAATTA
CGGGGTCATTAGTTCATAGCCCATATATGGAGTTCCGCGTTACATAACTTACGGTAAATGGCCCGCCTGG
CTGACCGCCCAACGACCCCCGCCCATTGACGTCAATAATGACGTATGTTCCCATAGTAACGCCAATAGGG
ACTTTCCATTGACGTCAATGGGTGGAGTATTTACGGTAAACTGCCCACTTGGCAGTACATCAAGTGTATC
ATATGCCAAGTCCGCCCCCTATTGACGTCAATGACGGTAAATGGCCCGCCTGGCATTATGCCCAGTACAT
GACCTTACGGGACTTTCCTACTTGGCAGTACATCTACGTATTAGTCATCGCTATTACCATGGTGATGCGG
TTTTGGCAGTACACCAATGGGCGTGGATAGCGGTTTGACTCACGGGGATTTCCAAGTCTCCACCCCATTG
ACGTCAATGGGAGTTTGTTTTGGCACCAAAATCAACGGGACTTTCCAAAATGTCGTAATAACCCCGCCCC
GTTGACGCAAATGGGCGGTAGGCGTGTACGGTGGGAGGTCTATATAAGCAGAGCTGGTTTAGTGAACCGT
CAGATCACTAGAAGCTTTATTGCGGTAGTTTATCACAGTTAAATTGCTAACGCAGTCAGTGCTTCTGACA
CAACAGTCTCGAACTTAAGCTGCAGAAGTTGGTCGTGAGGCACTGGGCAGGTAAGTATCAAGGTTACAAG
ACAGGTTTAAGGAGACCAATAGAAACTGGGCTTGTCGAGACAGAGAAGACTCTTGCGTTTCTGATAGGCA
CCTATTGGTCTTACTGACATCCACTTTGCCTTTCTCTCCACAGGTGTCCACTCCCAGTTCAATTACAGCT
CTTAAGGCTAGAGTATTAATACGACTCACTATAGGGCTAGCAAAGCGATCGCCATGAAACTGCGTGGAGT
CAGCCTGGCTGCCGGCTTGTTCTTACTGGCCCTGAGTCTTTGGGGGCAGCCTGCAGAGGCTGCGGCTTGA
TATGGGTGTTCTCCAGGATCAAAGTGTGACTGCAGTGGCATAAAAGGGGAAAAGGGAGAGAGAGGGTTTC
CAGGTTTGGAAGGACACCCAGGATTGCCTGGATTTCCAGGTCCAGAAGGGCCTCCGGGGCCTCGGGGACA
AAAGGGTGATGATGGAATTCCAGGGCCACCAGGACCAAAAGGAATCAGAGGTCCTCCTGGACTTCCTGGA
TTTCCAGGGACACCAGGTCTTCCTGGAATGCCAGGCCACGATGGGGCCCCAGGACCTCAAGGTATTCCCG
GATGCAATGGAACCAAGGGAGAACGTGGATTTCCAGGCAGTCCCGGTTTTCCTGGTTTACAGGGTCCTCC
AGGACCCCCTGGGATCCCAGGTATGAAGGGTGAACCAGGTAGTATAATTATGTCATCACTGCCAGGACCA
AAGGGTAATCCAGGATATCCAGGTCCTCCTGGAATACAAGGCCTACCTGGTCCCACTGGTATACCAGGGC
CAATTGGTCCCCCAGGACCACCAGGTTTGATGGGCCCTCCTGGTCCACCAGGACTTCCAGGACCTAAGGG
GAATATGGGCTTAAATTTCCAGGGACCCAAAGGTGAAAAAGGTGAGCAAGGTCTTCAGGGCCCACCTGGG
CCACCTGGGCAGATCAGTGAACAGAAAAGACCAATTGATGTAGAGTTTCAGAAAGGAGATCAGGGACTTC
CTGGTGACCGAGGGCCTCCTGGACCTCCAGGGATACGTGGTCCTCCAGGTCCCCCAGGTGGTGAGAAAGG
TGAGAAGGGTGAGCAAGGAGAGCCAGGCAAAAGAGGTAAACCAGGCAAAGATGGAGAAAATGGCCAACCA
GGAATTCCTGGTTTGCCTGGTGATCCTGGTTACCCTGGTGAACCCGGAAGGGATGGTGAAAAGGGCCAAA
AAGGTGACACTGGCCCACCTGGACCTCCTGGACTTGTAATTCCTAGACCTGGGACTGGTATAACTATAGG
AGAAAAAGGAAACATTGGGTTGCCTGGGTTGCCTGGAGAAAAAGGAGAGCGAGGATTTCCTGGAATACAG
GGTCCACCTGGCCTTCCTGGACCTCCAGGGGCTGCAGTTATGGGTCCTCCTGGCCCTCCTGGATTTCCTG
GAGAAAGGGGTCAGAAAGGTGATGAAGGACCACCTGGAATTTCCATTCCTGGACCTCCTGGACTTGACGG
ACAGCCTGGGGCTCCTGGGCTTCCAGGGCCTCCTGGCCCTGCTGGCCCTCACATTCCTCCTAGTGATGAG
ATATGTGAACCAGGCCCTCCAGGCCCCCCAGGATCTCCAGGTGATAAAGGACTCCAAGGAGAACAAGGAG
TGAAAGGTGACAAAGGTGACACTTGCTTCAACTGCATTGGAACTGGTATTTCAGGGCCTCCAGGTCAACC
TGGTTTGCCAGGTCTCCCAGGTCCTCCAGGATCTCTTGGTTTCCCTGGACAGAAAGGGGAAAAAGGACAA
GCTGGTGCAACTGGTCCCAAAGGATTACCAGGCATTCCAGGAGCTCCAGGTGCTCCAGGCTTTCCTGGAT
CTAAAGGTGAACCTGGTGATATCCTCACTTTTCCAGGAATGAAGGGTGACAAAGGAGAGTTGGGTTCCCC
TGGAGCTCCAGGGCTTCCTGGTTTACCTGGCACTCCTGGACAGGATGGATTGCCAGGGCTTCCTGGCCCG
AAAGGAGAGCCTGGTGGAATTACTTTTAAGGGTGAAAGAGGTCCCCCTGGGAACCCAGGTTTACCAGGCC
TCCCAGGGAATATAGGGCCTATGGGTCCCCCTGGTTTCGGCCCTCCAGGCCCAGTAGGTGAAAAAGGCAT
ACAAGGTGTGGCAGGAAATCCAGGCCAGCCAGGAATACCAGGTCCTAAAGGGGATCCAGGTCAGACTATA
ACCCAGCCGGGGAAGCCTGGCTTGCCTGGTAACCCAGGCAGAGATGGTGATGTAGGTCTTCCAGGTGACC
CTGGACTTCCAGGGCAACCAGGCTTGCCAGGGATACCTGGTAGCAAAGGAGAACCAGGTATCCCTGGAAT
TGGGCTTCCTGGACCACCTGGTCCCAAAGGCTTTCCTGGAATTCCAGGACCTCCAGGAGCACCTGGGACA
CCTGGAAGAATTGGTCTAGAAGGCCCTCCTGGGCCACCCGGCTTTCCAGGACCAAAGGGTGAACCAGGAT
TTGCATTACCTGGGCCACCTGGGCCACCAGGACTTCCAGGTTTCAAAGGAGCACTTGGTCCAAAAGGTGA
TCGTGGTTTCCCAGGACCTCCGGGTCCTCCAGGACGCACTGGCTTAGATGGGCTCCCTGGACCAAAAGGT
GATGTTGGACCAAATGGACAACCTGGACCAATGGGACCTCCTGGGCTGCCAGGAATAGGTGTTCAGGGAC
CACCAGGACCACCAGGGATTCCTGGGCCAATAGGTCAACCTGGTTTACATGGAATACCAGGAGAGAAGGG
GGATCCAGGACCTCCTGGACTTGATGTTCCAGGACCCCCAGGTGAAAGAGGCAGTCCAGGGATCCCCGGA
GCACCTGGTCCTATAGGACCTCCAGGATCACCAGGGCTTCCAGGAAAAGCAGGTGCCTCTGGATTTCCAG
GTACCAAAGGTGAAATGGGTATGATGGGACCTCCAGGCCCACCAGGACCTTTGGGAATTCCTGGCAGGAG
TGGTGTACCTGGTCTTAAAGGTGATGATGGCTTGCAGGGTCAGCCAGGACTTCCTGGCCCTACAGGAGAA
AAAGGTAGTAAAGGAGAGCCTGGCCTTCCAGGCCCTCCTGGACCAATGGATCCAAATCTTCTGGGCTCAA
AAGGAGAGAAGGGGGAACCTGGCTTACCAGGTATACCTGGAGTTTCAGGGCCAAAAGGTTATCAGGGTTT
GCCTGGAGACCCAGGGCAACCTGGACTGAGTGGACAACCTGGATTACCAGGACCACCAGGTCCCAAAGGT
AACCCTGGTCTCCCTGGACAGCCAGGTCTTATAGGACCTCCTGGACTTAAAGGAACCATCGGTGATATGG
GTTTTCCAGGGCCTCAGGGTGTGGAAGGGCCTCCTGGACCTTCTGGAGTTCCTGGACAACCTGGCTCCCC
AGGATTACCTGGACAGAAAGGCGACAAAGGTGATCCTGGTATTTCAAGCATTGGTCTTCCAGGTCTTCCT
GGTCCAAAGGGTGAGCCTGGTCTGCCTGGATACCCAGGGAACCCTGGTATCAAAGGTTCTGTGGGAGATC
CTGGTTTGCCCGGATTACCAGGAACCCCTGGAGCAAAAGGACAACCAGGCCTTCCTGGATTCCCAGGAAC
CCCAGGCCCTCCTGGACCAAAAGGTATTAGTGGCCCTCCTGGGAACCCCGGCCTTCCAGGAGAACCTGGT
CCTGTAGGTGGTGGAGGTCATCCTGGGCAACCAGGGCCTCCAGGCGAAAAAGGCAAACCCGGTCAAGATG
GTATTCCTGGACCAGCTGGACAGAAGGGTGAACCAGGTCAACCAGGCTTTGGAAACCCAGGACCGCCTGG
ACTTCCAGGACTTTCTGGCCAAAAGGGTGATGGAGGATTACCTGGGATTCCAGGAAATCCTGGCCTTCCA
GGTCCAAAGGGCGAACCAGGCTTTCACGGTTTCCCTGGTGTGCAGGGTCCCCCAGGCCCTCCTGGTTCTC
CGGGTCCAGCTCTGGAAGGACCTAAAGGCAACCCTGGGCCCCAAGGTCCTCCTGGGAGACCAGGTCCTAC
AGGTTTTCAAGGTCTACCAGGTCCAGAAGGTCCTCCAGGTCTCCCTGGAAATGGAGGTATTAAAGGAGAG
AAGGGAAATCCAGGCCAACCTGGGCTACCTGGCTTGCCTGGTTTGAAAGGAGATCAAGGACCACCAGGAC
TCCAGGGTAATCCTGGCCGGCCGGGTCTCAATGGAATGAAAGGAGATCCTGGTCTCCCTGGTGTTCCAGG
ATTCCCAGGCATGAAAGGACCCAGTGGAGTACCTGGATCAGCTGGCCCTGAGGGGGAACCGGGACTTATT
GGTCCTCCAGGTCCTCCTGGATTACCTGGTCCTTCAGGACAGAGTATCATAATTAAAGGAGATGCTGGTC
CTCCAGGAATCCCTGGCCAGCCTGGGCTAAAGGGTCTACCAGGACCCCAAGGACCTCAAGGCTTACCAGG
TCCAACTGGCCCTCCAGGAGATCCTGGACGCAATGGACTCCCTGGCTTTGATGGTGCAGGAGGGCGCAAA
GGAGACCCAGGTCTGCCAGGACAGCCAGGTACCCGTGGTTTGGATGGTCCCCCTGGTCCAGATGGATTGC
AAGGTCCCCCAGGTCCCCCTGGAACCTCCTCTGTTGCACATGGATTTCTTATTACACGCCACAGCCAGAC
AACGGATGCACCACAATGCCCACAGGGAACACTTCAGGTCTATGAAGGCTTTTCTCTCCTGTATGTACAA
GGAAATAAAAGAGCCCACGGTCAAGACTTGGGGACGGCTGGCAGCTGCCTTCGTCGCTTTAGTACCATGC
CTTTCATGTTCTGCAACATCAATAATGTTTGCAACTTTGCTTCAAGAAATGACTATTCTTACTGGCTCTC
TACCCCAGAGCCCATGCCAATGAGCATGCAACCCCTAAAGGGCCAGAGCATCCAGCCATTCATTAGTCGA
TGTGCAGTATGTGAAGCTCCAGCTGTGGTGATCGCAGTTCACAGTCAGACGATCCAGATTCCCCATTGTC
CTCAGGGATGGGATTCTCTGTGGATTGGTTATTCCTTCATGATGCATACAAGTGCAGGGGCAGAAGGCTC
AGGTCAAGCCCTAGCCTCCCCTGGTTCCTGCTTGGAAGAGTTTCGTTCAGCTCCCTTCATCGAATGTCAT
GGGAGGGGTACCTGTAACTACTATGCCAACTCCTACAGCTTTTGGCTGGCAACTGTAGATGTGTCAGACA
TGTTCAGTAAACCTCAGTCAGAAACGCTGAAAGCAGGAGACTTGAGGACACGAATTAGCCGATGTCAAGT
GTGCATGAAGAGGACATTCTCGAGCGGCGTCTTCACACTCGAAGATTTCGTTGGGGACTGGCGACAGACA
GCCGGCTACAACCTGGACCAAGTCCTTGAACAGGGAGGTGTGTCCAGTTTGTTTCAGAATCTCGGGGTGT
CCGTAACTCCGATCCAAAGGATTGTCCTGAGCGGTGAAAATGGGCTGAAGATCGACATCCATGTCATCAT
CCCGTATGAAGGTCTGAGCGGCGACCAAATGGGCCAGATCGAAAAAATTTTTAAGGTGGTGTACCCTGTG
GATGATCATCACTTTAAGGTGATCCTGCACTATGGCACACTGGTAATCGACGGGGTTACGCCGAACATGA
TCGACTATTTCGGACGGCCGTATGAAGGCATCGCCGTGTTCGACGGCAAAAAGATCACTGTAACAGGGAC
CCTGTGGAACGGCAACAAAATTATCGACGAGCGCCTGATCAACCCCGACGGCTCCCTGCTGTTCCGAGTA
ACCATCAACGGAGTGACCGGCTGGCGGCTGTGCGAACGCATTCTGGCGTAAGGCCGCGACTCTAGGGCAT
GCAAGCTGATCCGGCTGCTAACAAAGCCCGAAAGGAAGCTGAGTTGGCTGCTGCCACCGCTGAGCAATAA
CTAGCATAACCCCTTGGGGCGGCCGCTTCGAGCAGACATGATAAGATACATTGATGAGTTTGGACAAACC
ACAACTAGAATGCAGTGAAAAAAATGCTTTATTTGTGAAATTTGTGATGCTATTGCTTTATTTGTAACCA
TTATAAGCTGCAATAAACAAGTTAACAACAACAATTGCATTCATTTTATGTTTCAGGTTCAGGGGGAGAT
GTGGGAGGTTTTTTTAAGCAAGTAAAACCTCTACAAATGTGGTAAAATCGAATTTTAACAAAATATTAAC
GCTTACAATTTCCTGATGCGGTATTTTCTCCTTACGCATCTGTGCGGTATTTCACACCGCATACGCGGAT
CTGCGCAGCACCATGGCCTGAAATAACCTCTGAAAGAGGAACTTGGTTAGGTACCTTCTGAGGCGGAAAG
AACCAGCTGTGGAATGTGTGTCAGTTAGGGTGTGGAAAGTCCCCAGGCTCCCCAGCAGGCAGAAGTATGC
AAAGCATGCATCTCAATTAGTCAGCAACCAGGTGTGGAAAGTCCCCAGGCTCCCCAGCAGGCAGAAGTAT
GCAAAGCATGCATCTCAATTAGTCAGCAACCATAGTCCCGCCCCTAACTCCGCCCATCCCGCCCCTAACT
CCGCCCAGTTCCGCCCATTCTCCGCCCCATGGCTGACTAATTTTTTTTATTTATGCAGAGGCCGAGGCCG
CCTCGGCCTCTGAGCTATTCCAGAAGTAGTGAGGAGGCTTTTTTGGAGGCCTAGGCTTTTGCAAAAAGCT
CGATTCTTCTGACACTAGCGCCACCATGAAGAAGCCCGAACTCACCGCTACCAGCGTTGAAAAATTTCTC
ATCGAGAAGTTCGACAGTGTGAGCGACCTGATGCAGTTGTCGGAGGGCGAAGAGAGCCGAGCCTTCAGCT
TCGATGTCGGCGGACGCGGCTATGTACTGCGGGTGAATAGCTGCGCTGATGGCTTCTACAAAGACCGCTA
CGTGTACCGCCACTTCGCCAGCGCTGCACTACCCATCCCCGAAGTGTTGGACATCGGCGAGTTCAGCGAG
AGCCTGACATACTGCATCAGTAGACGCGCCCAAGGCGTTACTCTCCAAGACCTCCCCGAAACAGAGCTGC
CTGCTGTGTTACAGCCTGTCGCCGAAGCTATGGATGCTATTGCCGCCGCCGACCTCAGTCAAACCAGCGG
CTTCGGCCCATTCGGGCCCCAAGGCATCGGCCAGTACACAACCTGGCGGGATTTCATTTGCGCCATTGCT
GATCCCCATGTCTACCACTGGCAGACCGTGATGGACGACACCGTGTCCGCCAGCGTAGCTCAAGCCCTGG
ACGAACTGATGCTGTGGGCCGAAGACTGTCCCGAGGTGCGCCACCTCGTCCATGCCGACTTCGGCAGCAA
CAACGTCCTGACCGACAACGGCCGCATCACCGCCGTAATCGACTGGTCCGAAGCTATGTTCGGGGACAGT
CAGTACGAGGTGGCCAACATCTTCTTCTGGCGGCCCTGGCTGGCTTGCATGGAGCAGCAGACTCGCTACT
TCGAGCGCCGGCATCCCGAGCTGGCCGGCAGCCCTCGTCTGCGAGCCTACATGCTGCGCATCGGCCTGGA
TCAGCTCTACCAGAGCCTCGTGGACGGCAACTTCGACGATGCTGCCTGGGCTCAAGGCCGCTGCGATGCC
ATCGTCCGCAGCGGGGCCGGCACCGTCGGTCGCACACAAATCGCTCGCCGGAGCGCAGCCGTATGGACCG
ACGGCTGCGTCGAGGTGCTGGCCGACAGCGGCAACCGCCGGCCCAGTACACGACCGCGCGCTAAGGAGGT
AGGTCGAGTTTAGACTCTAGCCATCACGATGGCCGCAATAAAATATCTTTATTTTCATTACATCTGTGTG
TTGGTTTTTTGTGTGAATCGATAGCGATAAGGATCCTCTTTGCGCTTGCGTTTTCCCTTGTCCAGATAGC
CCAGTAGCTGACATTCATCCGGGGTCAGCACCGTTTCTGCGGACTGGCTTTCTACGTAATGGTTTCTTAG
ACGTCAGGTGGCACTTTTCGGGGAAATGTGCGCGGAACCCCTATTTGTTTATTTTTCTAAATACATTCAA
ATATGTATCCGCTCATGAGACAATAACCCTGATAAATGCTTCAATAATATTGAAAAAGGAAGAGTATGAG
TATTCAACATTTCCGTGTCGCCCTTATTCCCTTTTTTGCGGCATTTTGCCTTCCTGTTTTTGCTCACCCA
GAAACGCTGGTGAAAGTAAAAGATGCTGAAGATCAGTTGGGTGCACGAGTGGGTTACATCGAACTGGATC
TCAACAGCGGTAAGATCCTTGAGAGTTTTCGCCCCGAAGAACGTTTTCCAATGATGAGCACTTTCAAAGT
TCTGCTATGTGGCGCGGTATTATCCCGTATTGACGCCGGGCAAGAGCAACTCGGTCGCCGCATACACTAT
TCTCAGAATGACTTGGTTGAGTACTCACCAGTCACAGAAAAGCATCTTACGGATGGCATGACAGTAAGAG
AATTATGCAGTGCTGCCATAACCATGAGTGATAACACTGCGGCCAACTTACTTCTGACAACTATCGGAGG
ACCGAAGGAGCTAACCGCTTTTTTGCACAACATGGGGGATCATGTAACTCGCCTTGATCGTTGGGAACCG
GAGCTGAATGAAGCCATACCAAACGACGAGCGTGACACCACGATGCCTGTAGCAATGGCAACAACGTTGC
GCAAACTATTAACTGGCGAACTACTTACTCTAGCTTCCCGGCAACAATTAATAGACTGGATGGAGGCGGA
TAAAGTTGCAGGACCACTTCTGCGCTCGGCCCTTCCGGCTGGCTGGTTTATTGCTGATAAATCTGGAGCC
GGTGAGCGTGGGTCTCGCGGTATCATTGCAGCACTGGGGCCAGATGGTAAGCCCTCCCGTATCGTAGTTA
TCTACACGACGGGGAGTCAGGCAACTATGGATGAACGAAATAGACAGATCGCTGAGATAGGTGCCTCACT
GATTAAGCATTGGTAATTCGAAATGACCGACCAAGCGACGCCCAACCGGTATCAGCTCACTCAAAGGCGG
TAATACGGTTATCCACAGAATCAGGGGATAACGCAGGAAAGAACATGTGAGCAAAAGGCCAGCAAAAGGC
CAGGAACCGTAAAAAGGCCGCGTTGCTGGCGTTTTTCCATAGGCTCCGCCCCCCTGACGAGCATCACAAA
AATCGACGCTCAAGTCAGAGGTGGCGAAACCCGACAGGACTATAAAGATACCAGGCGTTTCCCCCTGGAA
GCTCCCTCGTGCGCTCTCCTGTTCCGACCCTGCCGCTTACCGGATACCTGTCCGCCTTTCTCCCTTCGGG
AAGCGTGGCGCTTTCTCATAGCTCACGCTGTAGGTATCTCAGTTCGGTGTAGGTCGTTCGCTCCAAGCTG
GGCTGTGTGCACGAACCCCCCGTTCAGCCCGACCGCTGCGCCTTATCCGGTAACTATCGTCTTGAGTCCA
ACCCGGTAAGACACGACTTATCGCCACTGGCAGCAGCCACTGGTAACAGGATTAGCAGAGCGAGGTATGT
AGGCGGTGCTACAGAGTTCTTGAAGTGGTGGCCTAACTACGGCTACACTAGAAGGACAGTATTTGGTATC
TGCGCTCTGCTGAAGCCAGTTACCTTCGGAAAAAGAGTTGGTAGCTCTTGATCCGGCAAACAAACCACCG
CTGGTAGCGGTGGTTTTTTTGTTTGCAAGCAGCAGATTACGCGCAGAAAAAAAGGATTTCAAGAAGATCC
TTTGATCTTTTCTACGGGGTCTGACGCTCAGTGGAACGAAAACTCACGTTAAGGGATTTTGGTCATGAGA
TTATCAAAAAGGATCTTCACCTAGATCCTTTTATAGTCCGGAAATACAGGAACGCACGCTGGATGGCCCT
TCGCTGGGATGGTGAAACCATGAAAAATGGCAGCTTCAGTGGATTAAGTGGGGGTAATGTGGCCTGTACC
CTCTGGTTGCATAGGTATTCATACGGTTAAAATTTATCAGGCGCGATTGCGGCAGTTTTTCGGGTGGTTT
GTTGCCATTTTTACCTGTCTGCTGCCGTGATCGCGCTGAACGCGTTTTAGCGGTGCGTACAATTAAGGGA
TTATGGTAAATCCACTTACTGTCTGCCCTCGTAGCCATCGAGATAAACCGCAGTACTCCGGCCACGATGC
GTCCGGCGTAGAGGATCGAGATCTTCAATATTGGCCATTAGCCATATTATTCATTGGTTA
Features (pLannotate 1.2.2; 20 found; start..end, strand, type, name):
    104..481     +  enhancer       CMV enhancer: human cytomegalovirus immediate early enhancer
    483..682     +  promoter       CMV promoter: human cytomegalovirus (CMV) immediate early promoter
    821..953     +  intron         chimeric intron: chimera between introns from human β-globin and immunoglobulin heavy chain genes
    997..1015    +  promoter       T7 promoter: promoter for bacteriophage T7 RNA polymerase
   1034..6106    +  CDS            COL4A5: CO4A5_HUMAN - Experimental evidence at protein level: Swiss-Prot protein existence level 1. Type IV collagen is the major structural component of glomerular basement membranes (GBM), forming a 'chicken-wire' meshwork together with laminins, proteoglycans and entactin/nidogen. From Homo sapiens (Human).
   6119..6631    +  CDS            Nluc: NanoLuc® luciferase human codon-optimized
   6664..6713    +  CDS            SET1 (fragment): solubility-enhancement tag derived from T7 phage gene 10B
   6721..6740    +  terminator     T7 terminator (fragment): transcription terminator for bacteriophage T7 RNA polymerase
   6762..6883    -  polyA_signal   SV40 poly(A) signal: SV40 polyadenylation signal
   6906..6974    -  CDS            large T antigen (fragment): large T antigen from SV40 (simian virus 40)
   6979..7011    +  rep_origin     M13 ori (fragment): M13 bacteriophage origin of replication; arrow indicates direction of (+) strand synthesis
   7012..7063    -  misc_feature   bom (fragment): basis of mobility region from pBR322
   7128..7485    +  promoter       SV40 promoter: SV40 enhancer and early promoter
   7516..8538    +  CDS            hph: KHYB_ECOLX - Experimental evidence at protein level: Swiss-Prot protein existence level 1. The aminoglycoside phosphotransferases achieve inactivation of their antibiotic substrates by phosphorylation. Only phosphorylates hygromycin and closely related compounds such as demethyl analogs and destomycin. From Escherichia coli.
   8577..8625    +  polyA_signal   poly(A) signal: synthetic polyadenylation signal
   8646..8738    -  CDS            tnpA (fragment): TN5P_ECOLX - Also known as tnp. Experimental evidence at protein level: Swiss-Prot protein existence level 1. Mediates transposition of transposon Tn5 by a 'cut and paste' mechanism. First, the monomeric transposase binds the 19 bp inverted DNA repeats flanking the transposon. Then, dimerization of the DNA- bound transposase creates a synaptic DNA complex. After nicking of the first DNA strand, excision of the transposon proceeds through a series of intermediates. The transposase then mediates the insertion of the transposon at a new site by strand transfer. The activity of the wild- type tran
   8781..8885    +  promoter       AmpR promoter: bla
   8886..9746    +  CDS            AmpR: β-lactamase; bla; confers resistance to ampicillin, carbenicillin, and related antibiotics
   9904..10492   -  rep_origin     ori: high-copy-number ColE1/pMB1/pBR322/pUC origin of replication
  10608..10891   +  misc_feature   cer region: ColE1-derived recombination site that helps to maintain plasmids as monomers
