[The description below was written by a language model from this plasmid's Addgene catalogue record and pLannotate feature annotations shown in this document.]
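Description:
pNLF1-C_hCOL4A5-Nluc_C29X is a mammalian expression plasmid of about 11 kb built on the commercial pNLF1-C backbone, which is designed for fusing NanoLuc luciferase to the C terminus of a protein of interest. It is propagated in E. coli through a high-copy ColE1/pUC-type origin with ampicillin selection (AmpR under its own bla promoter). A ColE1-derived cer site helps keep the plasmid monomeric. For selection in mammalian cells, an SV40 enhancer/early promoter drives the hygromycin phosphotransferase gene (hph), which is followed by a synthetic polyadenylation signal.

The payload is the human COL4A5 coding sequence, which encodes the alpha-5 chain of type IV collagen, a major structural component of the glomerular basement membrane. It is joined at its C terminus to human codon-optimized Nluc. Expression is driven by the CMV immediate early enhancer and promoter, followed by a chimeric β-globin/immunoglobulin intron that generally improves mRNA processing and expression, and an SV40 poly(A) signal lies downstream. A T7 promoter sits just upstream of the insert and would allow in vitro transcription.

The insert carries the C29X nonsense mutation, a premature stop codon very early in the reading frame. Because the luciferase lies downstream of this stop, NanoLuc activity should appear only when ribosomes read through the premature codon and complete the fusion protein. The associated publication used such reporters to identify COL4A5 nonsense mutations susceptible to drug-induced stop codon readthrough. Several short annotated fragments (SET1, large T antigen, M13 ori, bom, tnpA) are probably backbone remnants or chance partial matches rather than functional elements.
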