Addgene plasmid #198115: pNLF1-C_hCOL4A5-Nluc_C29X
Purpose: Express hCOL4A5_C29X in mammalian cells
Depositing lab: Jeffrey Miner. Depositing organization: Washington University in Saint Louis. Publication: NanoLuc reporters identify COL4A5 nonsense mutations susceptible to drug-induced stop codon readthrough. Omachi K, Kai H, Roberge M, Miner JH. iScience. 2022 Feb 8;25(3):103891. doi: 10.1016/j.isci.2022.103891. eCollection 2022 Mar 18. PubMed 35243249.
Backbone
  Vector backbone: pNLF1-C
  Backbone manufacturer: Promega
  Vector type: Mammalian Expression
  Selectable markers: Hygromycin
Growth in bacteria
  Bacterial resistance: Ampicillin, 100 μg/mL
  Growth temperature: 37°C
  Growth strain: DH5alpha
  Copy number: High Copy
Gene/Insert
  Gene/Insert name: COL4A5
  Species: H. sapiens (human)
  Mutation: C29X
  Entrez Gene: COL4A5 (a.k.a. ASLN, ATS, ATS1, CA54)
  Promoter: CMV, beta-globin/IgG chimeric intron
  Tag / fusion protein: Nluc (C terminal on insert)
  Cloning method: Unknown
Terms and licenses: Academic/Nonprofit Terms; Industry Terms: Not Available to Industry
How to cite: pNLF1-C_hCOL4A5-Nluc_C29X was a gift from Jeffrey Miner (Addgene plasmid # 198115 ; http://n2t.net/addgene:198115 ; RRID:Addgene_198115)
